Addgene plasmid #35420: TALE5
Depositing lab: Feng Zhang. Depositing organization: Broad Institute. Publication: Efficient construction of sequence-specific TAL effectors for modulating mammalian transcription. Zhang F, Cong L, Lodato S, Kosuri S, Church GM, Arlotta P. Nat Biotechnol. 2011 Feb;29(2):149-53. doi: 10.1038/nbt.1775 PubMed 21248753.
Backbone
  Vector backbone: pLenti
  Backbone size w/o insert (bp): 9204
  Vector type: Mammalian Expression, Lentiviral
Growth in bacteria
  Bacterial resistance: Ampicillin, 100 μg/mL
  Growth temperature: 37°C
  Growth strain: Stbl3
  Copy number: High Copy
Gene/Insert
  Gene/Insert name: TALE5 (alt name: dTALE5)
  Species: Synthetic
  Insert size (bp): 3531
  Promoter: EF-1a
  Tag / fusion protein: EGFP (C terminal on insert)
  Cloning method: Restriction Enzyme; 5′ cloning site unknown (unknown if destroyed); 3′ cloning site EcoRI (not destroyed)
  Sequencing primers: 5′ EF1a-fwd, zTALE-F; 3′ EGFP-N, zTALE-R
Terms and licenses: Academic/Nonprofit Terms; Industry Terms: Not Available to Industry
Depositor comments: Note that though this plasmid contains the sh_ble gene, the Zhang lab has not tested whether this plasmid confers Zeocin selection.
How to cite: TALE5 was a gift from Feng Zhang (Addgene plasmid # 35420 ; http://n2t.net/addgene:35420 ; RRID:Addgene_35420)
