[The description below was written by a language model from this plasmid's Addgene catalogue record and pLannotate feature annotations shown in this document.]
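Description:
TALE5 (also called dTALE5) is a lentiviral mammalian expression plasmid built on a pLenti backbone, with a total length of about 12.7 kb. It carries a synthetic designer TAL effector as a roughly 3.5 kb insert. In bacteria it is maintained through a high-copy ColE1/pUC-type origin with ampicillin selection (AmpR under its own bla promoter), and an f1 origin is also present. The viral portion follows a third-generation-style layout. A CMV enhancer/promoter drives a chimeric truncated HIV-1 5' LTR, followed by the Ψ packaging signal with a partial gag sequence, the RRE for Rev-dependent RNA export, and the cPPT/CTS. Downstream of the payload lie a WPRE to boost transcript expression, a second truncated LTR and a bGH polyadenylation signal.

The payload is expressed from the human EF-1α promoter, annotated as the core promoter plus intron A segments. The open reading frame is annotated by homology to the Xanthomonas oryzae avirulence protein AvrXa10, which reflects the TAL effector scaffold and its DNA-binding repeat domain. It is followed by EGFP, recorded as a C-terminal fusion, which serves to mark expressing cells. A gap of about 250 bp between the TALE annotation and EGFP is unannotated, and the record does not state what it encodes. The record also does not give the DNA sequence targeted by this particular repeat array.

Outside the LTRs, an SV40/EM7-driven Sh ble cassette with an SV40 poly(A) signal is present, but the depositor notes that Zeocin selection has not been tested. The associated work concerns the construction of sequence-specific TAL effectors for modulating transcription in mammalian cells.
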