Features (pLannotate 1.2.2; 34 found; start..end, strand, type, name):
     31..83      -  misc_feature   bom (fragment): basis of mobility region from pBR322
    238..617     +  enhancer       CMV enhancer: human cytomegalovirus immediate early enhancer
    618..817     +  promoter       CMV promoter: human cytomegalovirus (CMV) immediate early promoter
    835..1015    +  LTR            5' LTR (truncated): truncated 5' long terminal repeat (LTR) from HIV-1
   1062..1187    +  misc_feature   HIV-1 Ψ: packaging signal of human immunodeficiency virus type 1
   1171..1534    +  CDS            HIV-1 gag (fragment): gag protein from human immunodeficiency virus 1; gag
   1680..1913    +  misc_feature   RRE: The Rev response element (RRE) of HIV-1 allows for Rev-dependent mRNA export from the nucleus to the cytoplasm.
   2290..2390    +  CDS            Rev (fragment): human immunodeficiency virus 1 (HIV-1) Rev protein; rev; enhances nuclear export of unspliced and incompletely spliced viral mRNAs
   2440..2557    +  misc_feature   cPPT/CTS: central polypurine tract and central termination sequence of HIV-1
   2609..2675    +  CDS            small t antigen (fragment): SV40 (simian virus 40) small t antigen
   2701..2912    +  promoter       EF-1α core promoter: core promoter for human elongation factor EF-1α
   2913..3021    +  intron         EF-1α intron A (fragment): intron upstream of the start codon of human EF-1α
   3647..3850    +  intron         EF-1α intron A: truncated intron upstream of the start codon of human EF-1α
   3869..6430    +  CDS            avrXa10 (fragment): AVX10_XANOO - Experimental evidence at protein level: Swiss-Prot protein existence level 1. Avirulence protein. Induces the hypersensitive response (HR)in rice plants carrying the resistance gene Xa10. Activity depends on the presence of the core repeat domains; replacement with repeat domains from other proteins (AvrBs3 of X.euvesicatoria (AC P14727) or AvrXa7 of this organism) does not elicit the HR. Probably acts as a transcription factor in its host plant (rice) to induce plant resistance or disease. From Xanthomonas oryzae pv. oryzae.
   6686..7402    +  CDS            EGFP: the original enhanced GFP (Yang et al., 1996) mammalian codon-optimized
   7403..7427    +  misc_feature   MCS (fragment): pBluescript multiple cloning site
   7427..8015    +  misc_feature   WPRE: woodchuck hepatitis virus posttranscriptional regulatory element
   7952..8533    +  CDS            nef (fragment): NEF_HV1H2 - Experimental evidence at protein level: Swiss-Prot protein existence level 1. Extracellular Nef protein targets CD4(+) T-lymphocytes for apoptosis by interacting with CXCR4 surface receptors. From Human immunodeficiency virus type 1 group M subtype B (isolate HXB2) (HIV-1).
   8540..8720    +  LTR            5' LTR (truncated): truncated 5' long terminal repeat (LTR) from HIV-1
   8752..8976    +  polyA_signal   bGH poly(A) signal: bovine growth hormone polyadenylation signal
   8980..9001    +  promoter       SV40 promoter (fragment): SV40 enhancer and early promoter
   9022..9450    +  rep_origin     f1 ori (sequence partly withheld): f1 bacteriophage origin of replication; arrow indicates direction of (+) strand synthesis
   9464..9793    +  promoter       SV40 promoter: SV40 enhancer and early promoter
   9841..9888    +  promoter       EM7 promoter: synthetic bacterial promoter&nbsp
   9907..10281   +  CDS            BleoR: antibiotic-binding protein; Sh ble from Streptoalloteichus hindustanus; confers resistance to bleomycin, phleomycin, and Zeocin™
  10291..10416   +  CDS            ble (fragment): BLE_KLEPN - Experimental evidence at protein level: Swiss-Prot protein existence level 1. Binding protein with a strong affinity to the bleomycin family of antibiotics. Binds to CL990; an antimitotic-antibiotic compound. From Klebsiella pneumoniae.
  10411..10532   +  polyA_signal   SV40 poly(A) signal: SV40 polyadenylation signal
  10603..10625   -  protein_bind   lac operator (fragment): The lac repressor binds to the lac operator to inhibit transcription in E. coli. This inhibition can be relieved by adding lactose or isopropyl-β-D-thiogalactopyranoside (IPTG). lac repressor encoded by lacI
  10629..10659   -  promoter       lac promoter: promoter for the E. coli lac operon
  10674..10695   -  protein_bind   CAP binding site: CAP binding activates transcription in the presence of cAMP. E. coli catabolite activator protein
  10708..10800   -  CDS            lacI (fragment): lac repressor; lacI; The lac repressor binds to the lac operator to inhibit transcription in E. coli. This inhibition can be relieved by adding lactose or isopropyl-β-D-thiogalactopyranoside (IPTG).
  10983..11571   -  rep_origin     ori: high-copy-number ColE1/pMB1/pBR322/pUC origin of replication
  11742..12602   -  CDS            AmpR: β-lactamase; bla; confers resistance to ampicillin, carbenicillin, and related antibiotics
  12603..12707   -  promoter       AmpR promoter: bla
>Addgene plasmid #35420 | TALE5 | depositor full sequence | sequence record 43318 | TALE5 sequence 12735 bps
GTCGACGGATCGGGAGATCTCCCGATCCCCTATGGTGCACTCTCAGTACAATCTGCTCTGATGCCGCATA
GTTAAGCCAGTATCTGCTCCCTGCTTGTGTGTTGGAGGTCGCTGAGTAGTGCGCGAGCAAAATTTAAGCT
ACAACAAGGCAAGGCTTGACCGACAATTGCATGAAGAATCTGCTTAGGGTTAGGCGTTTTGCGCTGCTTC
GCGATGTACGGGCCAGATATACGCGTTGACATTGATTATTGACTAGTTATTAATAGTAATCAATTACGGG
GTCATTAGTTCATAGCCCATATATGGAGTTCCGCGTTACATAACTTACGGTAAATGGCCCGCCTGGCTGA
CCGCCCAACGACCCCCGCCCATTGACGTCAATAATGACGTATGTTCCCATAGTAACGCCAATAGGGACTT
TCCATTGACGTCAATGGGTGGAGTATTTACGGTAAACTGCCCACTTGGCAGTACATCAAGTGTATCATAT
GCCAAGTACGCCCCCTATTGACGTCAATGACGGTAAATGGCCCGCCTGGCATTATGCCCAGTACATGACC
TTATGGGACTTTCCTACTTGGCAGTACATCTACGTATTAGTCATCGCTATTACCATGGTGATGCGGTTTT
GGCAGTACATCAATGGGCGTGGATAGCGGTTTGACTCACGGGGATTTCCAAGTCTCCACCCCATTGACGT
CAATGGGAGTTTGTTTTGGCACCAAAATCAACGGGACTTTCCAAAATGTCGTAACAACTCCGCCCCATTG
ACGCAAATGGGCGGTAGGCGTGTACGGTGGGAGGTCTATATAAGCAGCGCGTTTTGCCTGTACTGGGTCT
CTCTGGTTAGACCAGATCTGAGCCTGGGAGCTCTCTGGCTAACTAGGGAACCCACTGCTTAAGCCTCAAT
AAAGCTTGCCTTGAGTGCTTCAAGTAGTGTGTGCCCGTCTGTTGTGTGACTCTGGTAACTAGAGATCCCT
CAGACCCTTTTAGTCAGTGTGGAAAATCTCTAGCAGTGGCGCCCGAACAGGGACTTGAAAGCGAAAGGGA
AACCAGAGGAGCTCTCTCGACGCAGGACTCGGCTTGCTGAAGCGCGCACGGCAAGAGGCGAGGGGCGGCG
ACTGGTGAGTACGCCAAAAATTTTGACTAGCGGAGGCTAGAAGGAGAGAGATGGGTGCGAGAGCGTCAGT
ATTAAGCGGGGGAGAATTAGATCGCGATGGGAAAAAATTCGGTTAAGGCCAGGGGGAAAGAAAAAATATA
AATTAAAACATATAGTATGGGCAAGCAGGGAGCTAGAACGATTCGCAGTTAATCCTGGCCTGTTAGAAAC
ATCAGAAGGCTGTAGACAAATACTGGGACAGCTACAACCATCCCTTCAGACAGGATCAGAAGAACTTAGA
TCATTATATAATACAGTAGCAACCCTCTATTGTGTGCATCAAAGGATAGAGATAAAAGACACCAAGGAAG
CTTTAGACAAGATAGAGGAAGAGCAAAACAAAAGTAAGACCACCGCACAGCAAGCGGCCGCTGATCTTCA
GACCTGGAGGAGGAGATATGAGGGACAATTGGAGAAGTGAATTATATAAATATAAAGTAGTAAAAATTGA
ACCATTAGGAGTAGCACCCACCAAGGCAAAGAGAAGAGTGGTGCAGAGAGAAAAAAGAGCAGTGGGAATA
GGAGCTTTGTTCCTTGGGTTCTTGGGAGCAGCAGGAAGCACTATGGGCGCAGCGTCAATGACGCTGACGG
TACAGGCCAGACAATTATTGTCTGGTATAGTGCAGCAGCAGAACAATTTGCTGAGGGCTATTGAGGCGCA
ACAGCATCTGTTGCAACTCACAGTCTGGGGCATCAAGCAGCTCCAGGCAAGAATCCTGGCTGTGGAAAGA
TACCTAAAGGATCAACAGCTCCTGGGGATTTGGGGTTGCTCTGGAAAACTCATTTGCACCACTGCTGTGC
CTTGGAATGCTAGTTGGAGTAATAAATCTCTGGAACAGATTTGGAATCACACGACCTGGATGGAGTGGGA
CAGAGAAATTAACAATTACACAAGCTTAATACACTCCTTAATTGAAGAATCGCAAAACCAGCAAGAAAAG
AATGAACAAGAATTATTGGAATTAGATAAATGGGCAAGTTTGTGGAATTGGTTTAACATAACAAATTGGC
TGTGGTATATAAAATTATTCATAATGATAGTAGGAGGCTTGGTAGGTTTAAGAATAGTTTTTGCTGTACT
TTCTATAGTGAATAGAGTTAGGCAGGGATATTCACCATTATCGTTTCAGACCCACCTCCCAACCCCGAGG
GGACCCGACAGGCCCGAAGGAATAGAAGAAGAAGGTGGAGAGAGAGACAGAGACAGATCCATTCGATTAG
TGAACGGATCGGCACTGCGTGCGCCAATTCTGCAGACAAATGGCAGTATTCATCCACAATTTTAAAAGAA
AAGGGGGGATTGGGGGGTACAGTGCAGGGGAAAGAATAGTAGACATAATAGCAACAGACATACAAACTAA
AGAATTACAAAAACAAATTACAAAAATTCAAAATTTTCGGGTTTATTACAGGGACAGCAGAGATCCAGTT
TGGTTAATTAATGCAAAGATGGATAAAGTTTTAAACAGAGAGGAATCTTTGCAGCTAATGGACCTTCTAG
GTCTTGAAAGGAGTGGGAATTGGCTCCGGTGCCCGTCAGTGGGCAGAGCGCACATCGCCCACAGTCCCCG
AGAAGTTGGGGGGAGGGGTCGGCAATTGAACCGGTGCCTAGAGAAGGTGGCGCGGGGTAAACTGGGAAAG
TGATGTCGTGTACTGGCTCCGCCTTTTTCCCGAGGGTGGGGGAGAACCGTATATAAGTGCAGTAGTCGCC
GTGAACGTTCTTTTTCGCAACGGGTTTGCCGCCAGAACACAGGTAAGTGCCGTGTGTGGTTCCCGCGGGC
CTGGCCTCTTTACGGGTTATGGCCCTTGCGTGCCTTGAATTACTTCCACTGGCTGCAGTACGTGATTCTT
GATCCCGAGCTTCGGGTTGGAAGTGGGTGGGAGAGTTCGAGGCCTTGCGCTTAAGGAGCCCCTTCGCCTC
GTGCTTGAGTTGAGGCCTGGCCTGGGCGCTGGGGCCGCCGCGTGCGAATCTGGTGGCACCTTCGCGCCTG
TCTCGCTGCTTTCGATAAGTCTCTAGCCATTTAAAATTTTTGATGACCTGCTGCGACGCTTTTTTTCTGG
CAAGATAGTCTTGTAAATGCGGGCCAAGATCTGCACACTGGTATTTCGGTTTTTGGGGCCGCGGGCGGCG
ACGGGGCCCGTGCGTCCCAGCGCACATGTTCGGCGAGGCGGGGCCTGCGAGCGCGGCCACCGAGAATCGG
ACGGGGGTAGTCTCAAGCTGGCCGGCCTGCTCTGGTGCCTGGCCTCGCGCCGCCGTGTATCGCCCCGCCC
TGGGCGGCAAGGCTGGCCCGGTCGGCACCAGTTGCGTGAGCGGAAAGATGGCCGCTTCCCGGCCCTGCTG
CAGGGAGCTCAAAATGGAGGACGCGGCGCTCGGGAGAGCGGGCGGGTGAGTCACCCACACAAAGGAAAAG
GGCCTTTCCGTCCTCAGCCGTCGCTTCATGTGACTCCACGGAGTACCGGGCGCCGTCCAGGCACCTCGAT
TAGTTCTCGAGCTTTTGGAGTACGTCGTCTTTAGGTTGGGGGGAGGGGTTTTATGCGATGGAGTTTCCCC
ACACTGAGTGGGTGGAGACTGAAGTTAGGCCAGCTTGGCACTTGATGTAATTCTCCTTGGAATTTGCCCT
TTTTGAGTTTGGATCTTGGTTCATTCTCAAGCCTCAGACAGTGGTTCAAAGTTTTTTTCTTCCATTTCAG
GTGTCGTGACGTACGGCCACCATGTCGCGGACCCGGCTCCCTTCCCCACCCGCACCCAGCCCAGCGTTTT
CGGCCGACTCGTTCTCAGACCTGCTTAGGCAGTTCGACCCCTCACTGTTTAACACATCGTTGTTCGACTC
CCTTCCTCCGTTTGGGGCGCACCATACGGAGGCGGCCACCGGGGAGTGGGATGAGGTGCAGTCGGGATTG
AGAGCTGCGGATGCACCACCCCCAACCATGCGGGTGGCCGTCACCGCTGCCCGACCGCCGAGGGCGAAGC
CCGCACCAAGGCGGAGGGCAGCGCAACCGTCCGACGCAAGCCCCGCAGCGCAAGTAGATTTGAGAACTTT
GGGATATTCACAGCAGCAGCAGGAAAAGATCAAGCCCAAAGTGAGGTCGACAGTCGCGCAGCATCACGAA
GCGCTGGTGGGTCATGGGTTTACACATGCCCACATCGTAGCCTTGTCGCAGCACCCTGCAGCCCTTGGCA
CGGTCGCCGTCAAGTACCAGGACATGATTGCGGCGTTGCCGGAAGCCACACATGAGGCGATCGTCGGTGT
GGGGAAACAGTGGAGCGGAGCCCGAGCGCTTGAGGCCCTGTTGACGGTCGCGGGAGAGCTGAGAGGGCCT
CCCCTTCAGCTGGACACGGGCCAGTTGCTGAAGATCGCGAAGCGGGGAGGAGTCACGGCGGTCGAGGCGG
TGCACGCGTGGCGCAATGCGCTCACGGGAGCACCCCTCAACCTGACCCCAGAGCAGGTCGTGGCAATCGC
CTCCAACATTGGCGGGAAACAGGCACTCGAGACTGTCCAGCGCCTGCTTCCCGTGCTGTGCCAAGCGCAC
GGACTCACCCCAGAGCAGGTCGTGGCCATTGCCTCGAATGGAGGGGGCAAACAGGCGTTGGAAACCGTAC
AACGATTGCTGCCGGTGCTGTGCCAAGCGCACGGCCTCACCCCAGAGCAGGTCGTGGCAATCGCGAGCAA
TAACGGCGGAAAACAGGCTTTGGAAACGGTGCAGAGGCTCCTTCCAGTGCTGTGCCAAGCGCACGGATTA
ACCCCAGAGCAGGTCGTGGCAATCGCCTCCAACATTGGCGGGAAACAGGCACTCGAGACTGTCCAGCGCC
TGCTTCCCGTGCTGTGCCAAGCGCACGGCTTAACCCCAGAGCAGGTCGTGGCCATTGCCTCGAATGGAGG
GGGCAAACAGGCGTTGGAAACCGTACAACGATTGCTGCCGGTGCTGTGCCAAGCGCACGGACTTACCCCA
GAGCAGGTCGTGGCCATTGCCTCGAATGGAGGGGGCAAACAGGCGTTGGAAACCGTACAACGATTGCTGC
CGGTGCTGTGCCAAGCGCACGGCCTTACCCCAGAGCAGGTCGTGGCCATTGCCTCGAATGGAGGGGGCAA
ACAGGCGTTGGAAACCGTACAACGATTGCTGCCGGTGCTGTGCCAAGCGCACGGACTAACCCCAGAGCAG
GTCGTGGCAATCGCCTCCAACATTGGCGGGAAACAGGCACTCGAGACTGTCCAGCGCCTGCTTCCCGTGC
TGTGCCAAGCGCACGGGCTCACCCCAGAGCAGGTCGTGGCCATTGCCTCGAATGGAGGGGGCAAACAGGC
GTTGGAAACCGTACAACGATTGCTGCCGGTGCTGTGCCAAGCGCACGGGCTAACCCCAGAGCAGGTCGTG
GCCATTGCCTCGAATGGAGGGGGCAAACAGGCGTTGGAAACCGTACAACGATTGCTGCCGGTGCTGTGCC
AAGCGCACGGCCTAACCCCAGAGCAGGTCGTGGCAATCGCCTCCAACATTGGCGGGAAACAGGCACTCGA
GACTGTCCAGCGCCTGCTTCCCGTGCTGTGCCAAGCGCACGGGTTAACCCCAGAGCAGGTCGTGGCCATT
GCCTCGAATGGAGGGGGCAAACAGGCGTTGGAAACCGTACAACGATTGCTGCCGGTGCTGTGCCAAGCGC
ACGGACTCACGCCTGAGCAGGTAGTGGCTATTGCATCCAATATCGGGGGCAGACCCGCACTGGAGTCAAT
CGTGGCCCAGCTTTCGAGGCCGGACCCCGCGCTGGCCGCACTCACTAATGATCATCTTGTAGCGCTGGCC
TGCCTCGGCGGACGACCCGCCTTGGATGCGGTGAAGAAGGGGCTCCCGCACGCGCCTGCATTGATTAAGC
GGACCAACAGAAGGATTCCCGAGAGGACATCACATCGAGTGGCAGATCACGCGCAAGTGGTCCGCGTGCT
CGGATTCTTCCAGTGTCACTCCCACCCCGCACAAGCGTTCGATGACGCCATGACTCAATTTGGTATGTCG
AGACACGGACTGCTGCAGCTCTTTCGTAGAGTCGGTGTCACAGAACTCGAGGCCCGCTCGGGCACACTGC
CTCCCGCCTCCCAGCGGTGGGACAGGATTCTCCAAGCGAGCGGTATGAAACGCGCGAAGCCTTCACCTAC
GTCAACTCAGACACCTGACCAGGCGAGCCTTCATGCGTTCGCAGACTCGCTGGAGAGGGATTTGGACGCG
CCCTCGCCCATGCATGAAGGGGACCAAACTCGCGCGTCAGCTAGCCCCAAGAAGAAGAGAAAGGTGGAGG
CCAGCGGTTCCGGACGGGCTGACGCATTGGACGATTTTGATCTGGATATGCTGGGAAGTGACGCCCTCGA
TGATTTTGACCTTGACATGCTTGGTTCGGATGCCCTTGATGACTTTGACCTCGACATGCTCGGCAGTGAC
GCCCTTGATGATTTCGACCTGGACATGCTGATTAACTCTAGAGGCAGTGGAGAGGGCAGAGGAAGTCTGC
TAACATGCGGTGACGTCGAGGAGAATCCTGGCCCAGTGAGCAAGGGCGAGGAGCTGTTCACCGGGGTGGT
GCCCATCCTGGTCGAGCTGGACGGCGACGTAAACGGCCACAAGTTCAGCGTGTCCGGCGAGGGCGAGGGC
GATGCCACCTACGGCAAGCTGACCCTGAAGTTCATCTGCACCACCGGCAAGCTGCCCGTGCCCTGGCCCA
CCCTCGTGACCACCCTGACCTACGGCGTGCAGTGCTTCAGCCGCTACCCCGACCACATGAAGCAGCACGA
CTTCTTCAAGTCCGCCATGCCCGAAGGCTACGTCCAGGAGCGCACCATCTTCTTCAAGGACGACGGCAAC
TACAAGACCCGCGCCGAGGTGAAGTTCGAGGGCGACACCCTGGTGAACCGCATCGAGCTGAAGGGCATCG
ACTTCAAGGAGGACGGCAACATCCTGGGGCACAAGCTGGAGTACAACTACAACAGCCACAACGTCTATAT
CATGGCCGACAAGCAGAAGAACGGCATCAAGGTGAACTTCAAGATCCGCCACAACATCGAGGACGGCAGC
GTGCAGCTCGCCGACCACTACCAGCAGAACACCCCCATCGGCGACGGCCCCGTGCTGCTGCCCGACAACC
ACTACCTGAGCACCCAGTCCGCCCTGAGCAAAGACCCCAACGAGAAGCGCGATCACATGGTCCTGCTGGA
GTTCGTGACCGCCGCCGGGATCACTCTCGGCATGGACGAGCTGTACAAGTAAGAATTCGATATCAAGCTT
ATCGATAATCAACCTCTGGATTACAAAATTTGTGAAAGATTGACTGGTATTCTTAACTATGTTGCTCCTT
TTACGCTATGTGGATACGCTGCTTTAATGCCTTTGTATCATGCTATTGCTTCCCGTATGGCTTTCATTTT
CTCCTCCTTGTATAAATCCTGGTTGCTGTCTCTTTATGAGGAGTTGTGGCCCGTTGTCAGGCAACGTGGC
GTGGTGTGCACTGTGTTTGCTGACGCAACCCCCACTGGTTGGGGCATTGCCACCACCTGTCAGCTCCTTT
CCGGGACTTTCGCTTTCCCCCTCCCTATTGCCACGGCGGAACTCATCGCCGCCTGCCTTGCCCGCTGCTG
GACAGGGGCTCGGCTGTTGGGCACTGACAATTCCGTGGTGTTGTCGGGGAAATCATCGTCCTTTCCTTGG
CTGCTCGCCTGTGTTGCCACCTGGATTCTGCGCGGGACGTCCTTCTGCTACGTCCCTTCGGCCCTCAATC
CAGCGGACCTTCCTTCCCGCGGCCTGCTGCCGGCTCTGCGGCCTCTTCCGCGTCTTCGCCTTCGCCCTCA
GACGAGTCGGATCTCCCTTTGGGCCGCCTCCCCGCATCGATACCGTCGACCTCGAGACCTAGAAAAACAT
GGAGCAATCACAAGTAGCAATACAGCAGCTACCAATGCTGATTGTGCCTGGCTAGAAGCACAAGAGGAGG
AGGAGGTGGGTTTTCCAGTCACACCTCAGGTACCTTTAAGACCAATGACTTACAAGGCAGCTGTAGATCT
TAGCCACTTTTTAAAAGAAAAGGGGGGACTGGAAGGGCTAATTCACTCCCAACGAAGACAAGATATCCTT
GATCTGTGGATCTACCACACACAAGGCTACTTCCCTGATTGGCAGAACTACACACCAGGGCCAGGGATCA
GATATCCACTGACCTTTGGATGGTGCTACAAGCTAGTACCAGTTGAGCAAGAGAAGGTAGAAGAAGCCAA
TGAAGGAGAGAACACCCGCTTGTTACACCCTGTGAGCCTGCATGGGATGGATGACCCGGAGAGAGAAGTA
TTAGAGTGGAGGTTTGACAGCCGCCTAGCATTTCATCACATGGCCCGAGAGCTGCATCCGGACTGTACTG
GGTCTCTCTGGTTAGACCAGATCTGAGCCTGGGAGCTCTCTGGCTAACTAGGGAACCCACTGCTTAAGCC
TCAATAAAGCTTGCCTTGAGTGCTTCAAGTAGTGTGTGCCCGTCTGTTGTGTGACTCTGGTAACTAGAGA
TCCCTCAGACCCTTTTAGTCAGTGTGGAAAATCTCTAGCAGGGCCCGTTTAAACCCGCTGATCAGCCTCG
ACTGTGCCTTCTAGTTGCCAGCCATCTGTTGTTTGCCCCTCCCCCGTGCCTTCCTTGACCCTGGAAGGTG
CCACTCCCACTGTCCTTTCCTAATAAAATGAGGAAATTGCATCGCATTGTCTGAGTAGGTGTCATTCTAT
TCTGGGGGGTGGGGTGGGGCAGGACAGCAAGGGGGAGGATTGGGAAGACAATAGCAGGCATGCTGGGGAT
GCGGTGGGCTCTATGGCTTCTGAGGCGGAAAGAACCAGCTGGGGCTCTAGGGGGTATCCCC
[124 nt withheld, positions 9022-9145]
C
[91 nt withheld, positions 9147-9237]
A
[49 nt withheld, positions 9239-9287]
CCTTTGACGTTGGAGTCCACGTTCTTT
[37 nt withheld, positions 9315-9351]
ACCCTATCTCGGTCTATTCTTTTGATTTATAAGGGATTTTGCCGATTTCGGCCTATTGGTTAAAAAATGA
GCTGATTTAACAAAAATTTAACGCGAATTAATTCTGTGGAATGTGTGTCAGTTAGGGTGTGGAAAGTCCC
CAGGCTCCCCAGCAGGCAGAAGTATGCAAAGCATGCATCTCAATTAGTCAGCAACCAGGTGTGGAAAGTC
CCCAGGCTCCCCAGCAGGCAGAAGTATGCAAAGCATGCATCTCAATTAGTCAGCAACCATAGTCCCGCCC
CTAACTCCGCCCATCCCGCCCCTAACTCCGCCCAGTTCCGCCCATTCTCCGCCCCATGGCTGACTAATTT
TTTTTATTTATGCAGAGGCCGAGGCCGCCTCTGCCTCTGAGCTATTCCAGAAGTAGTGAGGAGGCTTTTT
TGGAGGCCTAGGCTTTTGCAAAAAGCTCCCGGGAGCTTGTATATCCATTTTCGGATCTGATCAGCACGTG
TTGACAATTAATCATCGGCATAGTATATCGGCATAGTATAATACGACAAGGTGAGGAACTAAACCATGGC
CAAGTTGACCAGTGCCGTTCCGGTGCTCACCGCGCGCGACGTCGCCGGAGCGGTCGAGTTCTGGACCGAC
CGGCTCGGGTTCTCCCGGGACTTCGTGGAGGACGACTTCGCCGGTGTGGTCCGGGACGACGTGACCCTGT
TCATCAGCGCGGTCCAGGACCAGGTGGTGCCGGACAACACCCTGGCCTGGGTGTGGGTGCGCGGCCTGGA
CGAGCTGTACGCCGAGTGGTCGGAGGTCGTGTCCACGAACTTCCGGGACGCCTCCGGGCCGGCCATGACC
GAGATCGGCGAGCAGCCGTGGGGGCGGGAGTTCGCCCTGCGCGACCCGGCCGGCAACTGCGTGCACTTCG
TGGCCGAGGAGCAGGACTGACACGTGCTACGAGATTTCGATTCCACCGCCGCCTTCTATGAAAGGTTGGG
CTTCGGAATCGTTTTCCGGGACGCCGGCTGGATGATCCTCCAGCGCGGGGATCTCATGCTGGAGTTCTTC
GCCCACCCCAACTTGTTTATTGCAGCTTATAATGGTTACAAATAAAGCAATAGCATCACAAATTTCACAA
ATAAAGCATTTTTTTCACTGCATTCTAGTTGTGGTTTGTCCAAACTCATCAATGTATCTTATCATGTCTG
TATACCGTCGACCTCTAGCTAGAGCTTGGCGTAATCATGGTCATAGCTGTTTCCTGTGTGAAATTGTTAT
CCGCTCACAATTCCACACAACATACGAGCCGGAAGCATAAAGTGTAAAGCCTGGGGTGCCTAATGAGTGA
GCTAACTCACATTAATTGCGTTGCGCTCACTGCCCGCTTTCCAGTCGGGAAACCTGTCGTGCCAGCTGCA
TTAATGAATCGGCCAACGCGCGGGGAGAGGCGGTTTGCGTATTGGGCGCTCTTCCGCTTCCTCGCTCACT
GACTCGCTGCGCTCGGTCGTTCGGCTGCGGCGAGCGGTATCAGCTCACTCAAAGGCGGTAATACGGTTAT
CCACAGAATCAGGGGATAACGCAGGAAAGAACATGTGAGCAAAAGGCCAGCAAAAGGCCAGGAACCGTAA
AAAGGCCGCGTTGCTGGCGTTTTTCCATAGGCTCCGCCCCCCTGACGAGCATCACAAAAATCGACGCTCA
AGTCAGAGGTGGCGAAACCCGACAGGACTATAAAGATACCAGGCGTTTCCCCCTGGAAGCTCCCTCGTGC
GCTCTCCTGTTCCGACCCTGCCGCTTACCGGATACCTGTCCGCCTTTCTCCCTTCGGGAAGCGTGGCGCT
TTCTCATAGCTCACGCTGTAGGTATCTCAGTTCGGTGTAGGTCGTTCGCTCCAAGCTGGGCTGTGTGCAC
GAACCCCCCGTTCAGCCCGACCGCTGCGCCTTATCCGGTAACTATCGTCTTGAGTCCAACCCGGTAAGAC
ACGACTTATCGCCACTGGCAGCAGCCACTGGTAACAGGATTAGCAGAGCGAGGTATGTAGGCGGTGCTAC
AGAGTTCTTGAAGTGGTGGCCTAACTACGGCTACACTAGAAGAACAGTATTTGGTATCTGCGCTCTGCTG
AAGCCAGTTACCTTCGGAAAAAGAGTTGGTAGCTCTTGATCCGGCAAACAAACCACCGCTGGTAGCGGTG
GTTTTTTTGTTTGCAAGCAGCAGATTACGCGCAGAAAAAAAGGATCTCAAGAAGATCCTTTGATCTTTTC
TACGGGGTCTGACGCTCAGTGGAACGAAAACTCACGTTAAGGGATTTTGGTCATGAGATTATCAAAAAGG
ATCTTCACCTAGATCCTTTTAAATTAAAAATGAAGTTTTAAATCAATCTAAAGTATATATGAGTAAACTT
GGTCTGACAGTTACCAATGCTTAATCAGTGAGGCACCTATCTCAGCGATCTGTCTATTTCGTTCATCCAT
AGTTGCCTGACTCCCCGTCGTGTAGATAACTACGATACGGGAGGGCTTACCATCTGGCCCCAGTGCTGCA
ATGATACCGCGAGACCCACGCTCACCGGCTCCAGATTTATCAGCAATAAACCAGCCAGCCGGAAGGGCCG
AGCGCAGAAGTGGTCCTGCAACTTTATCCGCCTCCATCCAGTCTATTAATTGTTGCCGGGAAGCTAGAGT
AAGTAGTTCGCCAGTTAATAGTTTGCGCAACGTTGTTGCCATTGCTACAGGCATCGTGGTGTCACGCTCG
TCGTTTGGTATGGCTTCATTCAGCTCCGGTTCCCAACGATCAAGGCGAGTTACATGATCCCCCATGTTGT
GCAAAAAAGCGGTTAGCTCCTTCGGTCCTCCGATCGTTGTCAGAAGTAAGTTGGCCGCAGTGTTATCACT
CATGGTTATGGCAGCACTGCATAATTCTCTTACTGTCATGCCATCCGTAAGATGCTTTTCTGTGACTGGT
GAGTACTCAACCAAGTCATTCTGAGAATAGTGTATGCGGCGACCGAGTTGCTCTTGCCCGGCGTCAATAC
GGGATAATACCGCGCCACATAGCAGAACTTTAAAAGTGCTCATCATTGGAAAACGTTCTTCGGGGCGAAA
ACTCTCAAGGATCTTACCGCTGTTGAGATCCAGTTCGATGTAACCCACTCGTGCACCCAACTGATCTTCA
GCATCTTTTACTTTCACCAGCGTTTCTGGGTGAGCAAAAACAGGAAGGCAAAATGCCGCAAAAAAGGGAA
TAAGGGCGACACGGAAATGTTGAATACTCATACTCTTCCTTTTTCAATATTATTGAAGCATTTATCAGGG
TTATTGTCTCATGAGCGGATACATATTTGAATGTATTTAGAAAAATAAACAAATAGGGGTTCCGCGCACA
TTTCCCCGAAAAGTGCCACCTGAC
