>Addgene plasmid #35420 | TALE5 | addgene partial sequence | sequence record 44384 | EGFP-N 5'-CGTCGCCGTCCAGCTCGACCAG-3'
CAGGATTCTCCTCGACGTCACCGCATGTTAGCAGACTTCCTCTGCCCTCTCCACTGCCTCTAGAGTTAAT
CAGCATGTCCAGGTCGAAATCATCAAGGGCGTCACTGCCGAGCATGTCGAGGTCAAAGTCATCAAGGGCA
TCCGAACCAAGCATGTCAAGGTCAAAATCATCGAGGGCGTCACTTCCCAGCATATCCAGATCAAAATCGT
CCAATGCGTCAGCCCGTCCGGAACCGCTGGCCTCCACCTTTCTCTTCTTCTTGGGGCTAGCTGACGCGCG
AGTTTGGTCCCCTTCATGCATGGGCGAGGGCGCGTCCAAATCCCTCTCCAGCGAGTCTGCGAACGCATGA
AGGCTCGCCTGGTCAGGTGTCTGAGTTGACGTAGGTGAAGGCTTCGCGCGTTTCATACCGCTCGCTTGGA
GAATCCTGTCCCACCGCTGGGAGGCGGGAGGCAGTGTGCCCGAGCGGGCCTCGAGTTCTGTGACACCGAC
TCTACGAAAGAGCTGCAGCAGTCCGTGTCTCGACATACCAAATTGAGTCATGGCGTCATCGAACGCTTGT
GCGGGGTGGGAGTGACACTGGAAGAATCCGAGCACGCGGACCACTTGCGCGTGATCTGCCACTCGATGTG
ATGTCCTCTCGGGAATCCTTCTGTTGGTCCGCTTAATCAATGCAGGCGCGTGCGGGAGCCCCTTCTTCAC
CGCATCCAAGGCGGGTCGTCCGCCGAGGCAGGCCAGCGCTACAAGATGATCATTAGTGAGTGCGGCCAGC
GCGGGGTCCGGCCTCGAAAGCTGGGCCACGATTGACTCCAGTGCGGGTCTGCCCCCGATATTGGATGCAA
TAGCCACTACCTGCTCAGGCGTGAGTCCGTGCGCTTGGCACAGC
