>Addgene plasmid #35420 | TALE5 | addgene partial sequence | sequence record 44385 | zTALE-F 5'-CTCCCCTTCAGCTGGACAC-3'
GGAGAGTCACGGCGGTCGAGGCGGTGCACGCGTGGCGCAATGCGCTCACGGGAGCACCCCTCAACCTGAC
CCCAGAGCAGGTCGTGGCAATCGCCTCCAACATTGGCGGGAAACAGGCACTCGAGACTGTCCAGCGCCTG
CTTCCCGTGCTGTGCCAAGCGCACGGACTCACCCCAGAGCAGGTCGTGGCCATTGCCTCGAATGGAGGGG
GCAAACAGGCGTTGGAAACCGTACAACGATTGCTGCCGGTGCTGTGCCAAGCGCACGGCCTCACCCCAGA
GCAGGTCGTGGCAATCGCGAGCAATAACGGCGGAAAACAGGCTTTGGAAACGGTGCAGAGGCTCCTTCCA
GTGCTGTGCCAAGCGCACGGATTAACCCCAGAGCAGGTCGTGGCAATCGCCTCCAACATTGGCGGGAAAC
AGGCACTCGAGACTGTCCAGCGCCTGCTTCCCGTGCTGTGCCAAGCGCACGGCTTAACCCCAGAGCAGGT
CGTGGCCATTGCCTCGAATGGAGGGGGCAAACAGGCGTTGGAAACCGTACAACGATTGCTGCCGGTGCTG
TGCCAAGCGCACGGACTTACCCCAGAGCAGGTCGTGGCCATTGCCTCGAATGGAGGGGGCAAACAGGCGT
TGGAAACCGTACAACGATTGCTGCCGGTGCTGTGCCAAGCGCACGGCCTTACCCCAGAGCAGGTCGTGGC
CATTGCCTCGAATGGAGGGGGCAAACAGGCGTTGGAAACCGTACAACGATTGCTGCCGGTGCTGTGCCAA
GCGCACGGACTAACCCCAGAGCAGGTCGTGGCAATCGCCTCCAACATTGGC
