>Addgene plasmid #35420 | TALE5 | addgene partial sequence | sequence record 45275 | zTALE-R 5'-CTTCTTCACCGCATCCAAG-3'
TGAGTGCGGCCAGCGCGGGGTCCGGCCTCGAAAGCTGGGCCACGATTGACTCCAGTGCGGGTCTGCCCCC
GATATTGGATGCAATAGCCACTACCTGCTCAGGCGTGAGTCCGTGCGCTTGGCACAGCACCGGCAGCAAT
CGTTGTACGGTTTCCAACGCCTGTTTGCCCCCTCCATTCGAGGCAATGGCCACGACCTGCTCTGGGGTTA
ACCCGTGCGCTTGGCACAGCACGGGAAGCAGGCGCTGGACAGTCTCGAGTGCCTGTTTCCCGCCAATGTT
GGAGGCGATTGCCACGACCTGCTCTGGGGTTAGGCCGTGCGCTTGGCACAGCACCGGCAGCAATCGTTGT
ACGGTTTCCAACGCCTGTTTGCCCCCTCCATTCGAGGCAATGGCCACGACCTGCTCTGGGGTTAGCCCGT
GCGCTTGGCACAGCACCGGCAGCAATCGTTGTACGGTTTCCAACGCCTGTTTGCCCCCTCCATTCGAGGC
AATGGCCACGACCTGCTCTGGGGTGAGCCCGTGCGCTTGGCACAGCACGGGAAGCAGGCGCTGGACAGTC
TCGAGTGCCTGTTTCCCGCCAATGTTGGAGGCGATTGCCACGACCTGCTCTGGGGTTAGTCCGTGCGCTT
GGCACAGCACCGGCAGCAATCGTTGTACGGTTTCCAACGCCTGTTTGCCCCCTCCATTCGAGGCAATGGC
CACGACCTGCTCTGGGGTAAGGCCGTGCGCTTGGCACAGCACCGGCAGCAATCGTTGTACGGTTTCCAAC
GCCTGTTTGCCCCCTCCATTCGAGGCAATGGCCACGACCTGCTCTGGGGTAAGTCCGTGCGCTTGGCACA
GCACCGGCAGCAATCGTTGTACGGTTTCCAACGCCTGTTTGCCCCCTCCATTC
